Addgene plasmid #219985: pOCC120-MBP-DDX3X-monoGFP-His
Purpose: DDX3X(WT) protein purification
Depositing lab: Simon Alberti. Depositing organization: Biotechnology Center (BIOTEC) of the Technische Universitaet Dresden.
Backbone
  Vector backbone: pOCC120
  Vector type: Insect Expression
Growth in bacteria
  Bacterial resistance: Ampicillin, 100 μg/mL
  Growth temperature: 37°C
  Growth strain: DH5alpha
  Copy number: High Copy
Gene/Insert
  Gene/Insert name: DDX3X(WT)
  Species: H. sapiens (human)
  Entrez Gene: DDX3X (a.k.a. CAP-Rf, DBX, DDX14, DDX3, HLP2, MRX102, MRXSSB)
  Tag / fusion protein: MBP (N terminal on insert); monoGFP and 6xHis (C terminal on insert)
  Cloning method: Restriction Enzyme; 5′ cloning site Unknown (unknown if destroyed)
Terms and licenses: Academic/Nonprofit Terms; Industry Terms: Not Available to Industry
Depositor comments: MBP- and His-tag can be cleaved with 3C-Protease
How to cite: pOCC120-MBP-DDX3X-monoGFP-His was a gift from Simon Alberti (Addgene plasmid # 219985 ; http://n2t.net/addgene:219985 ; RRID:Addgene_219985)
