[The description below was written by a language model from this plasmid's Addgene catalogue record and pLannotate feature annotations shown in this document.]
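Description:
pOCC120-MBP-DDX3X-monoGFP-His is an insect-cell (baculovirus) expression plasmid built on the pOCC120 backbone for producing and purifying wild-type human DDX3X, a DEAD-box RNA helicase. In bacteria it is maintained through a high-copy ColE1/pUC-type origin and selected with ampicillin via the β-lactamase gene and its native promoter. The annotation also picks up short remnants of other cloning-vector elements (fragments of lacI, an RSF origin, an M13 origin and lacZα, plus a T7 promoter). These appear to be backbone leftovers rather than functional parts of the expression cassette.

The payload is a single fusion open reading frame driven by the very late, very strong polyhedrin promoter of Autographa californica nucleopolyhedrovirus. It encodes a cytosolic (signal-sequence-free) maltose-binding protein at the N terminus, followed by DDX3X, then monomeric EGFP and a 6xHis tag at the C terminus. Downstream lie an SV40 polyadenylation signal and the polyhedrin 3' UTR. The cassette and plasmid backbone are bracketed by baculoviral sequences from the polyhedrin locus, LEF-2 and ORF603 on one side and the polyhedrin 3' region on the other. Such flanks typically serve as homology arms for recombination of a transfer vector into a baculovirus genome, although the record does not describe the virus-generation method.

MBP and His allow affinity capture on amylose and metal-chelate resins, and MBP often aids solubility. According to the depositor, both tags can be removed with 3C protease, which would leave DDX3X fused to GFP as a fluorescent protein for in vitro studies. The specific downstream assays are not stated.
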