Features (pLannotate 1.2.2; 18 found; start..end, strand, type, name):
     79..170     +  promoter       polyhedrin promoter: polh from Autographa californica; promoter for the baculovirus polyhedrin gene
    224..1324    +  CDS            MBP: maltose binding protein from E. coli; malE (mutated); This version of the gene does not encode a signal sequence, so MBP will remain in the cytosol.
   1412..3397    +  CDS            DDX3X: DDX3X_HUMAN - Also known as DBX From Homo sapiens (Human).
   3437..4153    +  CDS            mEGFP: mEGFP is a basic (constitutively fluorescent) green fluorescent protein published in 2002, derived from Aequorea victoria. It has moderate acid sensitivity.
   4187..4204    +  CDS            7xHis (fragment): 6xHis affinity tag
   4240..4323    +  CDS            large T antigen (fragment): large T antigen from SV40 (simian virus 40)
   4346..4480    +  polyA_signal   SV40 poly(A) signal: SV40 polyadenylation signal
   4553..4925    +  3'UTR          polyhedrin 3' UTR: 3' UTR from the Autographa californica nucleopolyhedrovirus polyhedrin gene (Suzuki et al., 2006)
   5185..5232    -  CDS            lacI (fragment): lac repressor; lacI; The lac repressor binds to the lac operator to inhibit transcription in E. coli. This inhibition can be relieved by adding lactose or isopropyl-β-D-thiogalactopyranoside (IPTG).
   5269..5309    -  rep_origin     RSF ori (fragment): Plasmids containing the RSF 1030 origin of replication can be propagated in E. coli cells that contain additional plasmids with compatible origins.
   5387..5975    -  rep_origin     ori: high-copy-number ColE1/pMB1/pBR322/pUC origin of replication
   6146..7006    -  CDS            AmpR: β-lactamase; bla; confers resistance to ampicillin, carbenicillin, and related antibiotics
   7007..7111    -  promoter       AmpR promoter: bla
   7137..7268    -  rep_origin     M13 ori (fragment): M13 bacteriophage origin of replication; arrow indicates direction of (+) strand synthesis
   7289..7445    -  CDS            lacZα (fragment): LacZα fragment of β-galactosidase; lacZ fragment
   7454..7472    +  promoter       T7 promoter: promoter for bacteriophage T7 RNA polymerase
   7575..8204    +  CDS            LEF-2: LEF2_NPVAC - Experimental evidence at protein level: Swiss-Prot protein existence level 1. Plays an essential role in viral DNA replication. Does not seem to participate in the initiation step but is rather important for the amplification of DNA. Also required for expression from the vp39 and polh promoters. From Autographa californica nuclear polyhedrosis virus (AcMNPV).
   8245..8850    +  CDS            ORF603: baculovirus ORF603 protein
>Addgene plasmid #219985 | pOCC120-MBP-DDX3X-monoGFP-His | addgene full sequence | sequence record 436890 | Addgene NGS Result
AGCTGCCACCATTTTGTTCGCCCAGGACTCTAGCTATAGTTCTAGTGGTTGGCTACGTATACTCCGGAAT
ATTAATAGATCATGGAGATAATTAAAATGATAACCATCTCGCAAATAAATAAGTATTTTACTGTTTTCGT
AACAGTTTTGTAATAAAAAAACCTATAAATATTCCGGATTATTCATACCGTCCCACCATCGGGCGCGGAT
CGCCACCATGGGCATGAAAATCGAAGAAGGTAAACTGGTAATCTGGATTAACGGCGATAAAGGCTATAAC
GGTCTCGCTGAAGTCGGTAAGAAATTCGAGAAAGATACCGGAATTAAAGTCACCGTTGAGCATCCGGATA
AACTGGAAGAGAAATTCCCACAGGTTGCGGCAACTGGCGATGGCCCTGACATTATCTTCTGGGCACACGA
CCGCTTTGGTGGCTACGCTCAATCTGGCCTGTTGGCTGAAATCACCCCGGACAAAGCGTTCCAGGACAAG
CTGTATCCGTTTACCTGGGATGCCGTACGTTACAACGGCAAGCTGATTGCTTACCCGATCGCTGTTGAAG
CGTTATCGCTGATTTATAACAAAGATCTGCTGCCGAACCCGCCAAAAACCTGGGAAGAGATCCCGGCGCT
GGATAAAGAACTGAAAGCGAAAGGTAAGAGCGCGCTGATGTTCAACCTGCAAGAACCGTACTTCACCTGG
CCGCTGATTGCTGCTGACGGGGGTTATGCGTTCAAGTATGAAAACGGCAAGTACGACATTAAAGACGTGG
GCGTGGATAACGCTGGCGCGAAAGCGGGTCTGACCTTCCTGGTTGACCTGATTAAAAACAAACACATGAA
TGCAGACACCGATTACTCCATCGCAGAAGCTGCCTTTAATAAAGGCGAAACAGCGATGACCATCAACGGC
CCGTGGGCATGGTCCAACATCGACACCAGCAAAGTGAATTATGGTGTAACGGTACTGCCGACCTTCAAGG
GTCAACCATCCAAACCGTTCGTTGGCGTGCTGAGCGCAGGTATTAACGCCGCCAGTCCGAACAAAGAGCT
GGCAAAAGAGTTCCTCGAAAACTATCTGCTGACTGATGAAGGTCTGGAAGCGGTTAATAAAGACAAACCG
CTGGGTGCCGTAGCGCTGAAGTCTTACGAGGAAGAGTTGGTGAAAGATCCGCGTATTGCCGCCACTATGG
AAAACGCCCAGAAAGGTGAAATCATGCCGAACATCCCGCAGATGTCCGCTTTCTGGTATGCCGTGCGTAC
TGCGGTGATCAACGCCGCCAGCGGTCGTCAGACTGTCGATGAAGCCCTGAAAGACGCGCAGACTAATTCG
AGCTCGAACAACAACAACAATAACAATAACAACAACAGCAGCGGCAGACTGGAAGTTCTGTTCCAGGGGC
CGGCGGCCGCAATGTCCCACGTGGCAGTTGAGAACGCTTTGGGCCTGGATCAACAGTTCGCCGGATTGGA
CCTCAACTCGTCGGACAACCAATCAGGAGGCTCCACGGCCTCAAAGGGACGTTACATCCCGCCACATCTC
CGCAATAGGGAGGCAACCAAAGGCTTCTACGATAAAGATTCCTCAGGTTGGTCGTCATCAAAGGATAAAG
ATGCTTACTCATCGTTTGGCTCGAGGTCAGATTCACGCGGCAAATCCAGCTTCTTCAGTGATCGCGGATC
AGGCTCACGCGGAAGGTTTGACGACAGGGGACGTTCCGACTATGATGGCATAGGTTCCCGCGGTGATCGC
AGTGGCTTTGGCAAATTCGAAAGAGGTGGCAATTCGCGCTGGTGTGACAAATCTGATGAAGACGACTGGT
CGAAACCACTTCCGCCATCTGAGAGACTGGAGCAAGAGCTGTTCTCAGGAGGAAACACCGGAATTAATTT
CGAAAAGTACGACGATATTCCAGTAGAAGCGACGGGAAATAACTGCCCTCCACACATCGAAAGCTTTAGT
GACGTCGAAATGGGAGAGATCATCATGGGTAATATCGAACTCACCAGATACACTCGTCCTACTCCTGTTC
AAAAACATGCTATTCCAATTATAAAAGAAAAGCGTGATCTTATGGCATGTGCACAAACAGGATCTGGTAA
GACAGCAGCCTTTCTCCTGCCAATCCTTTCACAGATATACTCGGATGGCCCCGGGGAAGCTCTCCGTGCT
ATGAAGGAAAACGGAAGGTACGGTCGCAGAAAACAGTATCCTATTTCTTTGGTCCTGGCCCCTACGAGGG
AACTGGCGGTGCAAATTTATGAGGAAGCCCGCAAATTTTCATATAGGTCTAGAGTTAGGCCCTGTGTCGT
ATACGGAGGAGCTGATATCGGACAACAAATCCGTGACCTTGAAAGGGGCTGTCACCTTCTTGTCGCCACA
CCAGGACGCTTGGTAGATATGATGGAAAGAGGAAAAATAGGCTTGGACTTCTGCAAGTACCTCGTCCTCG
ACGAAGCCGACCGTATGCTTGATATGGGATTTGAGCCTCAGATACGTCGCATAGTTGAGCAAGATACAAT
GCCGCCTAAGGGCGTCAGGCACACTATGATGTTCTCAGCCACTTTTCCGAAGGAGATTCAGATGTTGGCC
CGTGATTTCCTGGACGAATACATATTCCTCGCCGTCGGAAGAGTCGGTAGTACTAGTGAAAATATCACCC
AAAAAGTCGTTTGGGTTGAGGAAAGCGACAAACGTAGTTTCCTTCTTGATCTGTTGAATGCTACGGGTAA
AGACAGTCTTACACTGGTGTTTGTTGAGACTAAAAAGGGAGCTGACTCCCTTGAAGACTTTCTGTATCAT
GAAGGATATGCTTGTACGTCCATACATGGAGATCGCTCTCAAAGGGACCGTGAAGAGGCGCTCCATCAAT
TCCGCTCCGGCAAGAGCCCAATCTTGGTTGCTACCGCAGTCGCGGCTAGGGGTTTGGATATTAGCAATGT
TAAGCATGTTATCAACTTCGATCTCCCCAGCGATATAGAAGAGTATGTTCACCGCATCGGACGCACAGGT
CGTGTGGGCAACCTTGGACTGGCCACGAGTTTCTTCAACGAAAGAAATATTAATATAACGAAAGATCTGC
TCGACCTGCTTGTCGAAGCTAAACAGGAAGTACCATCCTGGCTTGAAAATATGGCGTATGAACACCATTA
TAAAGGCTCATCACGTGGAAGGTCAAAGAGTAGCAGGTTTTCGGGCGGCTTTGGTGCCAGAGACTACCGC
CAGTCATCGGGTGCAAGTTCGAGCTCCTTCTCTTCCAGTCGCGCATCATCTAGTCGTAGCGGTGGCGGAG
GTCATGGAAGCAGCAGGGGATTCGGCGGAGGTGGCTATGGTGGCTTCTATAATTCAGACGGCTACGGAGG
AAACTACAACTCGCAAGGTGTAGACTGGTGGGGAAACGGCGCGCCGGGATCCGCTGGCTCCGCTGCTGGT
TCTGGCATGGTGAGCAAGGGCGAGGAGCTGTTCACCGGGGTGGTGCCCATCCTGGTCGAGCTGGACGGCG
ACGTAAACGGCCACAAGTTCAGCGTGTCCGGCGAGGGCGAGGGCGATGCCACCTACGGCAAGCTGACCCT
GAAGTTCATCTGCACCACCGGCAAGCTGCCCGTGCCCTGGCCCACCCTCGTGACCACCCTGACCTACGGC
GTGCAGTGCTTCAGCCGCTACCCCGACCACATGAAGCAGCACGACTTCTTCAAGTCCGCCATGCCCGAAG
GCTACGTCCAGGAGCGCACCATCTTCTTCAAGGACGACGGCAACTACAAGACCCGCGCCGAGGTGAAGTT
CGAGGGCGACACCCTGGTGAACCGCATCGAGCTGAAGGGCATCGACTTCAAGGAGGACGGCAACATCCTG
GGGCACAAGCTGGAGTACAACTACAACAGCCACAACGTCTATATCATGGCCGACAAGCAGAAGAACGGCA
TCAAGGTGAACTTCAAGATCCGCCACAACATCGAGGACGGCAGCGTGCAGCTCGCCGACCACTACCAGCA
GAACACCCCCATCGGCGACGGCCCCGTGCTGCTGCCCGACAACCACTACCTGAGCACCCAGTCCAAACTG
AGCAAAGACCCCAACGAGAAGCGCGATCACATGGTCCTGCTGGAGTTCGTGACCGCCGCCGGGATCACTC
TCGGCATGGACGAGCTGTACAAGCTGGAAGTTCTGTTCCAGGGGCCGGGCAGCAGCCATCACCATCACCA
TCACAGTGGATAATAGAAGCTTGTCGAGAAGTACTAGAGGATCATAATCAGCCATACCACATTTGTAGAG
GTTTTACTTGCTTTAAAAAACCTCCCACACCTCCCCCTGAACCTGAAACATAAAATGAATGCAATTGTTG
TTGTTAACTTGTTTATTGCAGCTTATAATGGTTACAAATAAAGCAATAGCATCACAAATTTCACAAATAA
AGCATTTTTTTCACTGCATTCTAGTTGTGGTTTGTCCAAACTCATCAATGTATCTTATCATGTCTGGATC
TGATCACTGCTTGAGCCTAGGAGATCCGAACCAGATAAGTGAAAGCCTGCATCCGCAGATCTTAATTAAT
AAAACACGATACATTGTTATTAGTACATTTATTAAGCGCTAGATTCTGTGCGTTGTTGATTTACAGACAA
TTGTTGTACGTATTTTAATAATTCATTAAATTTATAATCTTTAGGGTGGTATGTTAGAGCGAAAATCAAA
TGATTTTCAGCGTCTTTATATCTGAATTTAAATATTAAATCCTCAATAGATTTGTAAAATAGGTTTCGAT
TAGTTTCAAACAAGGGTTGTTTTTCCGAACCGATGGCTGGACTATCTAATGGATTTTCGCTCAACGCCAC
AAAACTTGCCAAATCTTGTAGCAGCAATCTAGCTTTGTCGATATTCGTTTGTGTTTTGTTTTGTAATAAA
GGTTCGACGTCGTTCAAAATATTATGCGCTTTTGTATTTCTTTCATCACTGTCGTTAGTGTACAATTGAC
TCGACGTAAACACGTTAAATAACGCTTGGACATATTTAACATCGGGCGTGTTAGCTTTATTAGGCCGATT
ATCGTCGTCGTCCCAACCCTCGTCGTTAGAAGTTGCTTCCGAAGACGATTTTGCCATAGCCACACGACGC
CTATTAATTGTGTCGGCTAACACGTCCGCGATCAAATTTGTAGTTGAGCTTTTTGGGCCTCATGGGCCTT
CCGCTCACTGCCCGCTTTCCAGTCGGGAAACCTGTCGTGCCAGCTGCATTAACATGGTCATAGCTGTTTC
CTTGCGTATTGGGCGCTCTCCGCTTCCTCGCTCACTGACTCGCTGCGCTCGGTCGTTCGGGTAAAGCCTG
GGGTGCCTAATGAGCAAAAGGCCAGCAAAAGGCCAGGAACCGTAAAAAGGCCGCGTTGCTGGCGTTTTTC
CATAGGCTCCGCCCCCCTGACGAGCATCACAAAAATCGACGCTCAAGTCAGAGGTGGCGAAACCCGACAG
GACTATAAAGATACCAGGCGTTTCCCCCTGGAAGCTCCCTCGTGCGCTCTCCTGTTCCGACCCTGCCGCT
TACCGGATACCTGTCCGCCTTTCTCCCTTCGGGAAGCGTGGCGCTTTCTCATAGCTCACGCTGTAGGTAT
CTCAGTTCGGTGTAGGTCGTTCGCTCCAAGCTGGGCTGTGTGCACGAACCCCCCGTTCAGCCCGACCGCT
GCGCCTTATCCGGTAACTATCGTCTTGAGTCCAACCCGGTAAGACACGACTTATCGCCACTGGCAGCAGC
CACTGGTAACAGGATTAGCAGAGCGAGGTATGTAGGCGGTGCTACAGAGTTCTTGAAGTGGTGGCCTAAC
TACGGCTACACTAGAAGAACAGTATTTGGTATCTGCGCTCTGCTGAAGCCAGTTACCTTCGGAAAAAGAG
TTGGTAGCTCTTGATCCGGCAAACAAACCACCGCTGGTAGCGGTGGTTTTTTTGTTTGCAAGCAGCAGAT
TACGCGCAGAAAAAAAGGATCTCAAGAAGATCCTTTGATCTTTTCTACGGGGTCTGACGCTCAGTGGAAC
GAAAACTCACGTTAAGGGATTTTGGTCATGAGATTATCAAAAAGGATCTTCACCTAGATCCTTTTAAATT
AAAAATGAAGTTTTAAATCAATCTAAAGTATATATGAGTAAACTTGGTCTGACAGTTACCAATGCTTAAT
CAGTGAGGCACCTATCTCAGCGATCTGTCTATTTCGTTCATCCATAGTTGCCTGACTCCCCGTCGTGTAG
ATAACTACGATACGGGAGGGCTTACCATCTGGCCCCAGTGCTGCAATGATACCGCGAGAACCACGCTCAC
CGGCTCCAGATTTATCAGCAATAAACCAGCCAGCCGGAAGGGCCGAGCGCAGAAGTGGTCCTGCAACTTT
ATCCGCCTCCATCCAGTCTATTAATTGTTGCCGGGAAGCTAGAGTAAGTAGTTCGCCAGTTAATAGTTTG
CGCAACGTTGTTGCCATTGCTACAGGCATCGTGGTGTCACGCTCGTCGTTTGGTATGGCTTCATTCAGCT
CCGGTTCCCAACGATCAAGGCGAGTTACATGATCCCCCATGTTGTGCAAAAAAGCGGTTAGCTCCTTCGG
TCCTCCGATCGTTGTCAGAAGTAAGTTGGCCGCAGTGTTATCACTCATGGTTATGGCAGCACTGCATAAT
TCTCTTACTGTCATGCCATCCGTAAGATGCTTTTCTGTGACTGGTGAGTACTCAACCAAGTCATTCTGAG
AATAGTGTATGCGGCGACCGAGTTGCTCTTGCCCGGCGTCAATACGGGATAATACCGCGCCACATAGCAG
AACTTTAAAAGTGCTCATCATTGGAAAACGTTCTTCGGGGCGAAAACTCTCAAGGATCTTACCGCTGTTG
AGATCCAGTTCGATGTAACCCACTCGTGCACCCAACTGATCTTCAGCATCTTTTACTTTCACCAGCGTTT
CTGGGTGAGCAAAAACAGGAAGGCAAAATGCCGCAAAAAAGGGAATAAGGGCGACACGGAAATGTTGAAT
ACTCATACTCTTCCTTTTTCAATATTATTGAAGCATTTATCAGGGTTATTGTCTCATGAGCGGATACATA
TTTGAATGTATTTAGAAAAATAAACAAATAGGGGTTCCGCGCACATTTCCCCGAAAAGTGCCACCTAAAT
TGTAAGCGTTAATATTTTGTTAAAATTCGCGTTAAATTTTTGTTAAATCAGCTCATTTTTTAACCAATAG
GCCGAAATCGGCAAAATCCCTTATAAATCAAAAGAATAGACCGAGATAGGGTTGAGTGGCCGCTACAGGG
CGCTCCCATTCGCCATTCAGGCTGCGCAACTGTTGGGAAGGGCGTTTCGGTGCGGGCCTCTTCGCTATTA
CGCCAGCTGGCGAAAGGGGGATGTGCTGCAAGGCGATTAAGTTGGGTAACGCCAGGGTTTTCCCAGTCAC
GACGTTGTAAAACGACGGCCAGTGAGCGCGACGTAATACGACTCACTATAGGGCGAATTGGCGGAAGGCC
GTCAAGGCCGTGACGTTAAAACTATTAAGCCATCCAATCGACCGTTAGTCGAATCAGGACCGCTGGTGCG
AGAAGCCGCGAAGTATGGCGAATGCATCGTATAACGTGTGGAGTCCGCTCATTAGAGCGTCATGTTTAGA
CAAGAAAGCTACATATTTAATTGATCCCGATGATTTTATTGATAAATTGACCCTAACTCCATACACGGTA
TTCTACAATGGCGGGGTTTTGGTCAAAATTTCCGGACTGCGATTGTACATGCTGTTAACGGCTCCGCCCA
CTATTAATGAAATTAAAAATTCCAATTTTAAAAAACGCAGCAAGAGAAACATTTGTATGAAAGAATGCGT
AGAAGGAAAGAAAAATGTCGTGGACATGCTGAACAACAAGATTAATATGCCTCCGTGTATAAAAAAAATA
TTGAACGATTTGAAAGAAAACAATGTACCGCGCGGCGGTATGTACAGGAAGAGGTTTATACTAAACTGTT
ACATTGCAAACGTGGTTTCGTGTGCCAAGTGTGAAAACCGATGTTTAATCAAGGCTCTGACGCATTTCTA
CAACCACGACTCCAAGTGTGTGGGTGAAGTCATGCATCTTTTAATCAAATCCCAAGATGTGTATAAACCA
CCAAACTGCCAAAAAATGAAAACTGTGGACAAGCTCTGTCCGTTTGCTGGCAACTGCAAGGGTCTCAATC
CTATTTGTAATTATTGAATAATAAAACAATTATAAATGCTAAATTTGTTTTTTATTAACGATACAAACCA
AACGCAACAAGAACATTTGTAGTATTATCTATAATTGAAAACGCGTAGTTATAATCGCTGAGGTAATATT
TAAAATCATTTTCAAATGATTCACAGTTAATTTGCGACAATATAATTTTATTTTCACATAAACTAGACGC
CTTGTCGTCTTCTTCTTCGTATTCCTTCTCTTTTTCATTTTTCTCCTCATAAAAATTAACATAGTTATTA
TCGTATCCATATATGTATCTATCGTATAGAGTAAATTTTTTGTTGTCATAAATATATATGTCTTTTTTAA
TGGGGTGTATAGTACCGCTGCGCATAGTTTTTCTGTAATTTACAACAGTGCTATTTTCTGGTAGTTCTTC
GGAGTGTGTTGCTTTAATTATTAAATTTATATAATCAATGAATTTGGGATCGTCGGTTTTGTACAATATG
TTGCCGGCATAGTACGCAGCTTCTTCTAGTTCAATTACACCATTTTTTAGCAGCACCGGATTAACATAAC
TTTCCAAAATGTTGTACGAACCGTTAAACAAAAACAGTTCACCTCCCTTTTCTATACTATTGTCTGCGAG
CAGTTGTTTGTTGTTAAAAATAACAGCCATTGTAATGAGACGCACAAACTAATATCACA
